Addgene plasmid #45810: a1Ic-HE3-pcDNA3
Depositing lab: Edward Perez-Reyes. Depositing organization: University of Virginia. Publication: Cloning and expression of the human T-type channel Ca(v)3.3: insights into prepulse facilitation. Gomora JC, Murbartian J, Arias JM, Lee JH, Perez-Reyes E. Biophys J. 2002 Jul;83(1):229-41. 10.1016/S0006-3495(02)75164-3 PubMed 12080115.
Backbone
  Vector backbone: pcDNA3-HE3
  Backbone manufacturer: Perez-Reyes
  Backbone size w/o insert (bp): 5500
  Total vector size (bp): 13200
  Modifications to backbone: pcDNA3 has been modified to contain 54 bp of the 5 untranslated region of Xenopus beta globin. Previous studies have shown that this sequence can significantly enhance expression in Xenopus oocytes (Liman et al., 1992), and does not interfere with expression in mammalian cells (Lee et al., 1999).
  Vector type: Mammalian Expression ; making cRNA for oocyte injections
  Selectable markers: Neomycin (select with G418)
Growth in bacteria
  Bacterial resistance: Ampicillin, 100 μg/mL
  Growth temperature: 37°C
  Growth strain: DH5alpha
  Copy number: Unknown
Gene/Insert
  Gene/Insert name: CACNA1I (alt names: Cav3.3c; calcium channel, voltage-dependent, T type, alpha 1I subunit; LT9)
  Species: H. sapiens (human)
  Insert size (bp): 7700
  GenBank ID: AF393329
  Entrez Gene: CACNA1I (a.k.a. Cav3.3, ca(v)3.3)
  Promoter: CMV
  Cloning method: Unknown
  Sequencing primers: 5′ CMV-F; T7; 3′ BGHrev
Terms and licenses: Academic/Nonprofit Terms; Industry Terms: Not Available to Industry
Depositor comments: coding region ends at 6568
How to cite: a1Ic-HE3-pcDNA3 was a gift from Edward Perez-Reyes (Addgene plasmid # 45810 ; http://n2t.net/addgene:45810 ; RRID:Addgene_45810)
