[The description below was written by a language model from this plasmid's Addgene catalogue record and pLannotate feature annotations shown in this document.]
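Description:
a1Ic-HE3-pcDNA3 is a roughly 13.2 kb mammalian expression plasmid carrying the human CACNA1I cDNA, which encodes the alpha 1I pore-forming subunit of the low-voltage-activated T-type calcium channel Cav3.3 (the record's alternative names identify it as the Cav3.3c form). The backbone, pcDNA3-HE3, is a pcDNA3 derivative modified to include a short stretch of the Xenopus laevis beta-globin 5' untranslated region. According to the record, this leader enhances expression in Xenopus oocytes without interfering with expression in mammalian cells. In bacteria the plasmid replicates from a ColE1/pUC-type origin and is selected with ampicillin through the bla gene. An f1 origin is also present.

The approximately 7.7 kb insert sits downstream of the CMV immediate early enhancer and promoter, followed by a T7 promoter and the globin 5' UTR. The annotated channel open reading frame spans about 6.6 kb, so more than 1 kb of additional insert sequence, presumably 3' untranslated region, lies between the stop codon and the reverse-oriented SP6 promoter and bovine growth hormone polyadenylation signal. No epitope tag or reporter is annotated. A separate SV40 early promoter drives the neomycin phosphotransferase gene with an SV40 poly(A) signal, allowing G418 selection of stably transfected mammalian cells. Small annotated fragments such as the lac, ble and HIV LTR matches appear to be backbone remnants or incidental similarity hits rather than functional elements.

This arrangement supports two uses: CMV-driven expression of the channel after transfection of mammalian cells, and T7-based in vitro transcription of cRNA for injection into Xenopus oocytes. Both routes suit electrophysiological study of Cav3.3 T-type currents.
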