Features (pLannotate 1.2.2; 22 found; start..end, strand, type, name):
     36..80      -  misc_feature   bom (fragment): basis of mobility region from pBR322
    235..614     +  enhancer       CMV enhancer: human cytomegalovirus immediate early enhancer
    615..818     +  promoter       CMV promoter: human cytomegalovirus (CMV) immediate early promoter
    814..847     +  LTR            5' LTR (truncated) (fragment): truncated 5' long terminal repeat (LTR) from HIV-1
    863..881     +  promoter       T7 promoter: promoter for bacteriophage T7 RNA polymerase
    899..941     +  5'UTR          Xenopus globin 5'-UTR: translational enhancer from the 5'-UTR of the major beta-globin gene of Xenopus laevis
   1016..7579    +  CDS            CACNA1I: CAC1I_HUMAN - Also known as KIAA1120. Experimental evidence at protein level: Swiss-Prot protein existence level 1. Voltage-sensitive calcium channels (VSCC) mediate the entry of calcium ions into excitable cells and are also involved in a variety of calcium-dependent processes, including muscle contraction, hormone or neurotransmitter release, gene expression, cell motility, cell division and cell death. This channel gives rise to T-type calcium currents. T-type calcium channels belong to the 'low-voltage activated (LVA)' group and are strongly blocked by nickel and mibefradil. A particularit
   8777..8795    -  promoter       SP6 promoter: promoter for bacteriophage SP6 RNA polymerase
   8821..9045    +  polyA_signal   bGH poly(A) signal: bovine growth hormone polyadenylation signal
   9049..9070    +  promoter       SV40 promoter (fragment): SV40 enhancer and early promoter
   9091..9519    +  rep_origin     f1 ori (sequence partly withheld): f1 bacteriophage origin of replication; arrow indicates direction of (+) strand synthesis
   9533..9863    +  promoter       SV40 promoter: SV40 enhancer and early promoter
   9930..10721   +  CDS            neo: KKA2_KLEPN - Also known as kan, nptII. Experimental evidence at protein level: Swiss-Prot protein existence level 1. Resistance to kanamycin, neomycin, paromomycin, ribostamycin, butirosin and gentamicin B. From Klebsiella pneumoniae.
  10745..10903   +  CDS            ble (fragment): BLE_KLEPN - Experimental evidence at protein level: Swiss-Prot protein existence level 1. Binding protein with a strong affinity to the bleomycin family of antibiotics. Binds to CL990; an antimitotic-antibiotic compound. From Klebsiella pneumoniae.
  10898..11019   +  polyA_signal   SV40 poly(A) signal: SV40 polyadenylation signal
  11090..11112   -  protein_bind   lac operator (fragment): The lac repressor binds to the lac operator to inhibit transcription in E. coli. This inhibition can be relieved by adding lactose or isopropyl-β-D-thiogalactopyranoside (IPTG). lac repressor encoded by lacI
  11116..11146   -  promoter       lac promoter: promoter for the E. coli lac operon
  11161..11182   -  protein_bind   CAP binding site: CAP binding activates transcription in the presence of cAMP. E. coli catabolite activator protein
  11195..11287   -  CDS            lacI (fragment): lac repressor; lacI; The lac repressor binds to the lac operator to inhibit transcription in E. coli. This inhibition can be relieved by adding lactose or isopropyl-β-D-thiogalactopyranoside (IPTG).
  11470..12058   -  rep_origin     ori: high-copy-number ColE1/pMB1/pBR322/pUC origin of replication
  12229..13089   -  CDS            AmpR: β-lactamase; bla; confers resistance to ampicillin, carbenicillin, and related antibiotics
  13090..13194   -  promoter       AmpR promoter: bla
>Addgene plasmid #45810 | a1Ic-HE3-pcDNA3 | depositor full sequence | sequence record 64371 | a1lcHE3
GACGGATCGGGAGATCTCCCGATCCCCTATGGTCGACTCTCAGTACAATCTGCTCTGATGCCGCATAGTT
AAGCCAGTATCTGCTCCCTGCTTGTGTGTTGGAGGTCGCTGAGTAGTGCGCGAGCAAAATTTAAGCTACA
ACAAGGCAAGGCTTGACCGACAATTGCATGAAGAATCTGCTTAGGGTTAGGCGTTTTGCGCTGCTTCGCG
ATGTACGGGCCAGATATACGCGTTGACATTGATTATTGACTAGTTATTAATAGTAATCAATTACGGGGTC
ATTAGTTCATAGCCCATATATGGAGTTCCGCGTTACATAACTTACGGTAAATGGCCCGCCTGGCTGACCG
CCCAACGACCCCCGCCCATTGACGTCAATAATGACGTATGTTCCCATAGTAACGCCAATAGGGACTTTCC
ATTGACGTCAATGGGTGGACTATTTACGGTAAACTGCCCACTTGGCAGTACATCAAGTGTATCATATGCC
AAGTACGCCCCCTATTGACGTCAATGACGGTAAATGGCCCGCCTGGCATTATGCCCAGTACATGACCTTA
TGGGACTTTCCTACTTGGCAGTACATCTACGTATTAGTCATCGCTATTACCATGGTGATGCGGTTTTGGC
AGTACATCAATGGGCGTGGATAGCGGTTTGACTCACGGGGATTTCCAAGTCTCCACCCCATTGACGTCAA
TGGGAGTTTGTTTTGGCACCAAAATCAACGGGACTTTCCAAAATGTCGTAACAACTCCGCCCCATTGACG
CAAATGGGCGGTAGGCGTGTACGGTGGGAGGTCTATATAAGCAGAGCTCTCTGGCTAACTAGAGAACCCA
CTGCTTACTGGCTTATCGAAATTAATACGACTCACTATAGGGAGACCCAAGCTATCGATTGTTCTTTTTG
CAGAAGCTCAGAATAAAACGCTCAACTTTGGCAAGCTTGGTACCGAGCTCGGATCCACTAGTAACGGCCG
CCAGTGTGCTGGAATTCGGCTTGCTCAGTGTGGACATGGCTGAGAGCGCCTCCCCGCCCTCCTCATCTGC
AGCAGCCCCAGCCGCTGAGCCAGGAGTCACCACGGAGCAGCCCGGACCCCGGAGCCCCCCATCTTCCCCG
CCAGGCCTGGAGGAGCCTCTGGATGGAGCTGATCCTCATGTCCCACACCCAGACCTGGCGCCTATTGCCT
TCTTCTGCCTGCGACAGACCACCAGCCCCCGGAACTGGTGCATCAAGATGGTGTGCAACCCGTGGTTTGA
ATGTGTCAGCATGCTGGTGATCCTGCTGAACTGCGTGACACTTGGCATGTACCAGCCGTGCGACGACATG
GACTGCCTGTCCGACCGCTGCAAGATCCTGCAGGTCTTTGATGACTTCATCTTTATCTTCTTTGCCATGG
AGATGGTGCTCAAGATGGTGGCCCTGGGGATTTTTGGCAAGAAGTGCTACCTCGGGGACACATGGAACCG
CCTGGATTTCTTCATCGTCATGGCAGGGATGGTCGAGTACTCCCTGGACCTTCAGAACATCAACCTGTCA
GCCATCCGCACCGTGCGCGTCCTGAGGCCCCTCAAAGCCATCAACCGCGTGCCCAGTATGCGGATCCTGG
TGAACCTGCTCCTGGACACACTGCCCATGCTGGGGAATGTCCTGCTGCTCTGCTTCTTTGTCTTCTTCAT
CTTTGGCATCATAGGTGTGCAGCTCTGGGCGGGCCTGCTGCGTAACCGCTGCTTCCTGGAGGAGAACTTC
ACCATACAAGGGGATGTGGCCTTGCCCCCATACTACCAGCCGGAGGAGGATGATGAGATGCCCTTCATCT
GCTCCCTGTCGGGCGACAATGGGATAATGGGCTGCCATGAGATCCCCCCGCTCAAGGAGCAGGGCCGTGA
GTGCTGCCTGTCCAAGGACGACGTCTACGACTTTGGGGCGGGGCGCCAGGACCTCAATGCCAGCGGCCTC
TGTGTCAACTGGAACCGTTACTACAATGTGTGCCGCACGGGCAGCGCCAACCCCCACAAGGGTGCCATCA
ACTTTGACAACATCGGTTATGCTTGGATTGTCATCTTCCAGGTGATCACTCTGGAAGGCTGGGTGGAGAT
CATGTACTACGTGATGGATGCTCACTCCTTCTACAACTTCATCTACTTCATCCTGCTTATCATAGTGGGC
TCCTTCTTCATGATCAACCTGTGCCTCGTTGTCATAGCGACCCAGTTCTCGGAGACCAAGCAACGGGAGC
ACCGGCTGATGCTGGAGCAGCGGCAGCGCTACCTGTCCTCCAGCACGGTGGCCAGCTACGCCGAGCCTGG
CGACTGCTACGAGGAGATCTTCCAGTATGTCTGCCACATCCTGCGCAAGGCCAAGCGCCGCGCCCTGGGC
CTCTACCAGGCCCTGCAGAGCCGGCGCCAGGCCCTGGGCCCGGAGGCCCCGGCCCCCGCCAAACCTGGGC
CCCACGCCAAGGAGCCCCGGCACTACCAGCTGTGCCCGCAACATAGCCCCCTGGATGCGACGCCCCACAC
CCTGGTGCAGCCCATCCCCGCCACGCTGGCTTCCGATCCCGCCAGCTGCCCTTGCTGCCAGCATGAGGAC
GGCCGGCGGCCCTCGGGCCTGGGCAGCACCGACTCGGGCCAGGAGGGCTCGGGCTCCGGGAGCTCCGCTG
GTGGCGAGGACGAGGCGGATGGGGACGGGGCCCGGAGCAGCGAGGACGGAGCCTCCTCAGAACTGGGGAA
GGAGGAGGAGGAGGAGGAGCAGGCGGATGGGGCGGTCTGGCTGTGCGGGGATGTGTGGCGGGAGACGCGA
GCCAAGCTGCGCGGCATCGTGGACAGCAAGTACTTCAACCGGGGCATCATGATGGCCATCCTGGTCAACA
CCGTCAGCATGGGCATCGAGCACCACGAGCAGCCGGAGGAGCTGACCAACATCCTGGAGATCTGCAATGT
GGTCTTCACCAGCATGTTTGCCCTGGAGATGATCCTGAAGCTGGCTGCATTTGGGCTCTTCGACTACCTG
CGTAACCCCTACAACATCTTCGACAGCATCATTGTCATCATCAGCATCTGGGAGATCGTGGGGCAGGCGG
ACGGTGGGCTGTCGGTGCTGCGGACCTTCCGGCTGCTGCGCGTGCTGAAACTGGTGCGCTTCATGCCTGC
CCTGCGGCGCCAGCTCGTGGTGCTCATGAAGACCATGGACAACGTGGCCACCTTCTGCATGCTGCTCATG
CTCTTCATCTTCATCTTCAGCATCCTTGGGATGCATATTTTTGGCTGCAAGTTCAGCCTCCGCACGGACA
CTGGAGACACGGTGCCCGACAGGAAGAACTTCGACTCCCTGCTGTGGGCCATCGTCACTGTGTTCCAGAT
CCTCACCCAGGAGGACTGGAACGTCGTTCTCTACAATGGCATGGCCTCCACTTCTCCCTGGGCCTCCCTC
TACTTTGTCGCCCTCATGACCTTCGGCAACTATGTGCTCTTCAACCTGCTGGTGGCCATCCTGGTGGAGG
GCTTCCAGGCGGAGGGTGACGCCAATCGCTCCTACTCGGACGAGGACCAGAGCTCATCCAACATAGAAGA
GTTTGATAAGCTCCAGGAAGGCCTGGACAGCAGCGGAGATCCCAAGCTCTGCCCAATCCCCATGACCCCC
AATGGGCACCTGGACCCCAGTCTCCCACTGGGTGGGCACCTAGGTCCTGCTGGGGCTGCGGGACCTGCCC
CCCGACTCTCACTGCAGCCGGACCCCATGCTGGTGGCCCTGGGCTCCCGAAAGAGCAGCGTCATGTCTCT
AGGGAGGATGAGCTATGACCAGCGCTCCCTGTCCAGCTCCCGGAGCTCCTACTACGGGCCATGGGGCCGC
AGCGCGGCCTGGGCCAGCCGTCGCTCCAGCTGGAACAGCCTCAAGCACAAGCCGCCGTCGGCGGAGCATG
AGTCCCTGCTCTCTGCGGAGCGCGGCGGCGGCGCCCGGGTCTGCGAGGTTGCCGCGGACGAGGGGCCGCC
GCGGGCCGCACCCCTGCACACCCCACACGCCCACCACGTTCATCACGGGCCCCATCTGGCGCACCGCCAC
CGCCACCACCGCCGGACGCTGTCCCTCGACAACAGGGACTCGGTGGACCTGGCCGAGCTGGTGCCCGCGG
TGGGCGCCCACCCCCGGGCCGCCTGGAGGGCGGCAGGCCCGGCCCCCGGGCATGAGGACTGCAATGGCAG
GATGCCCAGCATCGCCAAAGACGTCTTCACCAAGATGGGCGACCGCGGGGATCGCGGGGAGGATGAGGAG
GAAATCGACTACACCCTGTGCTTCCGCGTCCGCAAGATGATCGACGTCTATAAGCCCGACTGGTGCGAGG
TCCGCGAAGACTGGTCTGTCTACCTCTTCTCTCCCGAGAACAGGTTCCGGGTCCTGTGTCAGACCATTAT
TGCCCACAAACTCTTCGACTACGTCGTCCTGGCCTTCATCTTTCTCAACTGCATCACCATCGCCCTGGAG
CGGCCTCAGATCGAGGCCGGCAGCACCGAACGCATCTTTCTCACCGTGTCCAACTACATCTTCACGGCCA
TCTTCGTGGGCGAGATGACATTGAAGGTAGTCTCGCTGGGCCTGTACTTCGGCGAGCAGGCGTACCTACG
CAGCAGCTGGAACGTGCTGGATGGCTTTCTTGTCTTCGTGTCCATCATCGACATCGTGGTGTCCCTGGCC
TCAGCCGGGGGAGCCAAGATCTTGGGGGTCCTCCGAGTCTTGCGGCTCCTGCGCACCCTACGCCCCCTGC
GTGTCATCAGCCGGGCGCCGGGCCTGAAGCTGGTGGTGGAGACACTCATCTCCTCCCTCAAGCCCATCGG
CAACATCGTGCTCATCTGCTGTGCCTTCTTCATCATCTTTGGCATCCTGGGAGTGCAGCTCTTCAAGGGC
AAGTTCTACCACTGTCTGGGCGTGGACACCCGCAACATCACCAACCGCTCGGACTGCATGGCCGCCAACT
ACCGCTGGGTCCATCACAAATACAACTTCGACAACCTGGGCCAGGCTCTGATGTCCCTCTTTGTCCTGGC
ATCCAAGGATGGTTGGGTGAACATCATGTACAATGGACTGGATGCTGTTGCTGTGGACCAGCAGCCTGTG
ACCAACCACAACCCCTGGATGCTGCTGTACTTCATCTCCTTCCTGCTCATCGTCAGCTTCTTTGTGCTCA
ACATGTTTGTGGGTGTCGTGGTGGAGAACTTCCACAAGTGCCGGCAGCACCAGGAGGCTGAAGAGGCACG
GCGGCGTGAGGAGAAGCGGCTGCGGCGCCTGGAGAAGAAGCGCCGGAAGGCCCAGCGGCTGCCCTACTAT
GCCACCTATTGTCACACCCGGCTGCTCATCCACTCCATGTGCACCAGCCACTACCTGGACATCTTCATCA
CCTTCATCATCTGCCTCAACGTGGTCACCATGTCCCTGGAGCACTACAATCAGCCCACGTCCCTGGAGAC
AGCCCTCAAGTACTGCAACTATATGTTCACCACTGTCTTTGTGCTGGAGGCTGTGCTGAAGCTGGTGGCA
TTTGGTCTGAGGCGCTTCTTCAAGGACCGATGGAACCAGCTGGACCTGGCCATTGTGCTACTGTCAGTCA
TGGGCATCACCCTGGAGGAGATCGAGATCAATGCGGCCCTGCCCATCAATCCCACCATCATCCGCATCAT
GAGGGTTCTGCGCATTGCCCGAGTGCTGAAGCTGTTGAAGATGGCCACAGGAATGCGGGCCCTGCTGGAC
ACGGTGGTGCAAGCTTTGCCCCAGGTGGGCAACCTGGGCCTCCTCTTCATGCTGCTCTTCTTCATCTATG
CTGCTCTCGGGGTGGAGCTCTTTGGGAAGCTGGTCTGCAACGACGAGAACCCGTGCGAGGGCATGAGCCG
GCATGCCACCTTCGAGAACTTCGGCATGGCCTTCCTCACACTCTTCCAGGTCTCCACGGGTGACAACTGG
AACGGGATCATGAAGGACACGCTGCGGGACTGCACCCACGACGAGCGCAGCTGCCTGAGCAGCCTGCAGT
TTGTGTCGCCGCTGTACTTCGTGAGCTTCGTGCTCACCGCGCAGTTCGTGCTCATCAACGTGGTGGTGGC
TGTGCTCATGAAGCACCTGGACGACAGCAACAAGGAGGCGCAGGAGGACGCCGAGATGGATGCCGAGCTC
GAGCTGGAGATGGCCCATGGCCTGGGCCCTGGCCCGAGGCTGCCTACCGGCTCCCCGGGCGCCCCTGGCC
GAGGGCCGGGAGGGGCGGGCGGCGGGGGCGACACCGAGGGCGGCTTGTGCCGGCGCTGCTACTCGCCTGC
CCAGGAGAACCTGTGGCTGGACAGCGTCTCTTTAATCATCAAGGACTCCTTGGAGGGGGAGCTGACCATC
ATCGACAACCTGTCGGGCTCCATCTTCCACCACTACTCCTCGCCTGCCGGCTGCAAGAAGTGTCACCACG
ACAAGCAAGAGGTGCAGCTGGCTGAGACGGAGGCCTTCTCCCTGAACTCAGACAGGTCCTCGTCCATCCT
GCTGGGTGACGACCTGAGTCTCGAGGACCCCACAGCCTGCCCACCTGGCCGCAAAGACAGCAAGGGTGAG
CTGGACCCACCTGAGCCCATGCGTGTGGGAGACCTGGGCGAATGCTTCTTCCCCTTGTCCTCTACGGCCG
TCTCGCCGGATCCAGAGAACTTCCTGTGTGAGATGGAGGAGATCCCATTCAACCCTGTCCGGTCCTGGCT
GAAACATGACAGCAGTCAAGCACCCCCAAGTCCCTTCTCCCCGGATGCCTCCAGCCCTCTCCTGCCCATG
CCAGCCGAGTTCTTCCACCCTGCAGTGTCTGCCAGCCAGAAAGGCCCAGAAAAGGGCACTGGCACTGGAA
CCCTCCCCAAGATTGCGCTGCAGGGCTCCTGGGCATCTCTGCGGTCACCAAGGGTCAACTGTACCCTCCT
CCGGCAGGCCACCGGGAGCGACACGTCGCTGGACGCCAGCCCCAGCAGCTCCGCGGGCAGCCTGCAGACC
ACGCTCGAGGACAGCCTGACCCTGAGCGACAGCCCCCGGCGTGCCCTGGGGCCGCCCGCGCCTGCTCCAG
GACCCCGGGCCGGCCTGTCCCCCGCCGCTCGCCGCCGCCTGAGCCTGCGCGGCCGGGGCCTCTTCAGCCT
GCGGGGGCTGCGGGCGCATCAGCGCAGCCACAGCAGCGGGGGCTCCACCAGCCCGGGCTGCACCCACCAC
GACTCCATGGACCCCTCGGACGAGGAGGGCCGCGGTGGCGCGGGCGGCGGGGGCGCGGGCAGCGAGCACT
CGGAGACCCTCAGCAGCCTCTCGCTCACCTCCCTCTTCTGCCCGCCGCCCCCGCCGCCAGCCCCCGGCCT
CACGCCCGCCAGGAAGTTCAGCAGCACCAGCAGCCTGGCCGCCCCCGGCCGCCCCCACGCCGCCGCCCTG
GCCCACGGCCTGGCCCGGAGCCCCTCGTGGGCCGCGGACCGCAGCAAGGACCCCCCCGGCCGGGCACCGC
TGCCCATGGGCCTGGGCCCCTTGGCGCCCCCGCCGCAACCGCTCCCCGGAGAGCTGGAGCCGGGAGACGC
CGCCAGCAAGAGGAAGAGATGAGGGTCGCAGGGGCCCCCGGCCGCCCACCGCCCGCCCCGTCTCACCTTC
TTTACCTCAGGAGCCAGGAGCAGACAGCAATACTTCGTCCACACCTGGGATCGCGCAGGGCCCGCAGGGC
ACAGGCGCCCGACAGCCGGGCTGAGCGGAGTCTGGGTTAGCCAGGCCTGCGTGGCCCATGGTGGCCCTTC
CAGTGCATATACATACATATATATATATATGCATATATATATATATATATATATATATATATATGTGTAT
ACACACACACATAGACAGACATATATATATATATTTATTTTTTTTACTGAGAGCTTATGACTTCCAGAAA
GTGCTAAAGGTGGGAGGTGGGCCAGGGCCTGGACGGGGCTTTTGTCTGATGCTCTGGGATTCTGGCCAGA
CCCACCCCAGGGCACATGTCCTGCGGGGGCGTCCCAGCTGTGTTTTTTGATGTCTCCTCCCTGGTTAAGA
GTAGCTTGGAGAGGACCCTCAGGCCTCTGAGGGCACCAGGCCCTGGAGAAGAGGTGCAATTCAGGGTGTG
TGTGTGTTTTTTTTCCTTTAAAGAAGAAACGCTGCTAAGATCCCACGTGGCTCCCACGTGTCGGGGTGTC
TGTCCTGTCATCCTGACTGTCTCGTTATTGTGAAGTCTTTCGTAGACACCCCAGAGCACACACATCCCCT
TAGTCCACCGGTTAGATGTCTCTCTTTAGAAAAATCAGGGGTGAGTAGCTGTGTTTCCTTAGGCCTGGGG
TAGGGGATGGAGAGCAGCTCCAAGGCTGAGCTGGGGCTCTGGCCCCAGGTGAGGTCCCCAGCTCCTGAGC
ACTTCTGAGGGGGTGGGTTCCACCCCCAGGAGGGCGGGGGTGGGTGGAGCAGGAGTGGAGGCAGCCTGCA
GAGGAAGGGTGCGGGAGACTGAGCCGGCAGTGGCTTGCTTGGAGGGGCTAGGGTACCCGCCTGGTCTCGG
CTGGCTCCAGCTGCCCTGCAGGTGCCCCTGGGCTCAGGTAGTTAGTTGTTCAGCCACTAATGCCTTTTAT
CCCCCATATGGGCGCTGAGCTGTGGCTGTTCCTGGACACTGTGCTGTCCCCGTCCTGAGCAACTATGCCC
CCGCCCCAGTAGGTTCAAGGCAAAGCAGCTCTGACCGAATTCTGCAGATATCCATCACACTGGCGGCCGC
TCGAGCATGCATCTAGAGGGCCCTATTCTATAGTGTCACCTAAATGCTAGAGCTCGCTGATCAGCCTCGA
CTGTGCCTTCTAGTTGCCAGCCATCTGTTGTTTGCCCCTCCCCCGTGCCTTCCTTGACCCTGGAAGGTGC
CACTCCCACTGTCCTTTCCTAATAAAATGAGGAAATTGCATCGCATTGTCTGAGTAGGTGTCATTCTATT
CTGGGGGGTGGGGTGGGGCAGGACAGCAAGGGGGAGGATTGGGAAGACAATAGCAGGCATGCTGGGGATG
CGGTGGGCTCTATGGCTTCTGAGGCGGAAAGAACCAGCTGGGGCTCTAGGGGGTATCCCC
[124 nt withheld, positions 9091-9214]
C
[32 nt withheld, positions 9216-9247]
CA
[57 nt withheld, positions 9250-9306]
A
[49 nt withheld, positions 9308-9356]
CCTTTGACGTTGGAGTCCACGTTCTTT
[37 nt withheld, positions 9384-9420]
ACCCTATCTCGGTCTATTCTTTTGATTTATAAGGGATTTTGGGGATTTCGGCCTATTGGTTAAAAAATGA
GCTGATTTAACAAAAATTTAACGCGAATTAATTCTGTGGAATGTGTGTCAGTTAGGGTGTGGAAAGTCCC
CAGGCTCCCCAGGCAGGCAGAAGTATGCAAAGCATGCATCTCAATTAGTCAGCAACCAGGTGTGGAAAGT
CCCCAGGCTCCCCAGCAGGCAGAAGTATGCAAAGCATGCATCTCAATTAGTCAGCAACCATAGTCCCGCC
CCTAACTCCGCCCATCCCGCCCCTAACTCCGCCCAGTTCCGCCCATTCTCCGCCCCATGGCTGACTAATT
TTTTTTATTTATGCAGAGGCCGAGGCCGCCTCTGCCTCTGAGCTATTCCAGAAGTAGTGAGGAGGCTTTT
TTGGAGGCCTAGGCTTTTGCAAAAAGCTCCCGGGAGCTTGTATATCCATTTTCGGATCTGATCAAGAGAC
AGGATGAGGATCGTTTCGCATGATTGAACAAGATGGATTGCACGCAGGTTCTCCGGCCGCTTGGGTGGAG
AGGCTATTCGGCTATGACTGGGCACAACAGACAATCGGCTGCTCTGATGCCGCCGTGTTCCGGCTGTCAG
CGCAGGGGCGCCCGGTTCTTTTTGTCAAGACCGACCTGTCCGGTGCCCTGAATGAACTGCAGGACGAGGC
AGCGCGGCTATCGTGGCTGGCCACGACGGGCGTTCCTTGCGCAGCTGTGCTCGACGTTGTCACTGAAGCG
GGAAGGGACTGGCTGCTATTGGGCGAAGTGCCGGGGCAGGATCTCCTGTCATCTCACCTTGCTCCTGCCG
AGAAAGTATCCATCATGGCTGATGCAATGCGGCGGCTGCATACGCTTGATCCGGCTACCTGCCCATTCGA
CCACCAAGCGAAACATCGCATCGAGCGAGCACGTACTCGGATGGAAGCCGGTCTTGTCGATCAGGATGAT
CTGGACGAAGAGCATCAGGGGCTCGCGCCAGCCGAACTGTTCGCCAGGCTCAAGGCGCGCATGCCCGACG
GCGAGGATCTCGTCGTGACCCATGGCGATGCCTGCTTGCCGAATATCATGGTGGAAAATGGCCGCTTTTC
TGGATTCATCGACTGTGGCCGGCTGGGTGTGGCGGACCGCTATCAGGACATAGCGTTGGCTACCCGTGAT
ATTGCTGAAGAGCTTGGCGGCGAATGGGCTGACCGCTTCCTCGTGCTTTACGGTATCGCCGCTCCCGATT
CGCAGCGCATCGCCTTCTATCGCCTTCTTGACGAGTTCTTCTGAGCGGGACTCTGGGGTTCGAAATGACC
GACCAAGCGACGCCCAACCTGCCATCACGAGATTTCGATTCCACCGCCGCCTTCTATGAAAGGTTGGGCT
TCGGAATCGTTTTCCGGGACGCCGGCTGGATGATCCTCCAGCGCGGGGATCTCATGCTGGAGTTCTTCGC
CCACCCCAACTTGTTTATTGCAGCTTATAATGGTTACAAATAAAGCAATAGCATCACAAATTTCACAAAT
AAAGCATTTTTTTCACTGCATTCTAGTTGTGGTTTGTCCAAACTCATCAATGTATCTTATCATGTCTGTA
TACCGTCGACCTCTAGCTAGAGCTTGGCGTAATCATGGTCATAGCTGTTTCCTGTGTGAAATTGTTATCC
GCTCACAATTCCACACAACATACGAGCCGGAAGCATAAAGTGTAAAGCCTGGGGTGCCTAATGAGTGAGC
TAACTCACATTAATTGCGTTGCGCTCACTGCCCGCTTTCCAGTCGGGAAACCTGTCGTGCCAGCTGCATT
AATGAATCGGCCAACGCGCGGGGAGAGGCGGTTTGCGTATTGGGCGCTCTTCCGCTTCCTCGCTCACTGA
CTCGCTGCGCTCGGTCGTTCGGCTGCGGCGAGCGGTATCAGCTCACTCAAAGGCGGTAATACGGTTATCC
ACAGAATCAGGGGATAACGCAGGAAAGAACATGTGAGCAAAAGGCCAGCAAAAGGCCAGGAACCGTAAAA
AGGCCGCGTTGCTGGCGTTTTTCCATAGGCTCCGCCCCCCTGACGAGCATCACAAAAATCGACGCTCAAG
TCAGAGGTGGCGAAACCCGACAGGACTATAAAGATACCAGGCGTTTCCCCCTGGAAGCTCCCTCGTGCGC
TCTCCTGTTCCGACCCTGCCGCTTACCGGATACCTGTCCGCCTTTCTCCCTTCGGGAAGCGTGGCGCTTT
CTCAATGCTCACGCTGTAGGTATCTCAGTTCGGTGTAGGTCGTTCGCTCCAAGCTGGGCTGTGTGCACGA
ACCCCCCGTTCAGCCCGACCGCTGCGCCTTATCCGGTAACTATCGTCTTGAGTCCAACCCGGTAAGACAC
GACTTATCGCCACTGGCAGCAGCCACTGGTAACAGGATTAGCAGAGCGAGGTATGTAGGCGGTGCTACAG
AGTTCTTGAAGTGGTGGCCTAACTACGGCTACACTAGAAGGACAGTATTTGGTATCTGCGCTCTGCTGAA
GCCAGTTACCTTCGGAAAAAGAGTTGGTAGCTCTTGATCCGGCAAACAAACCACCGCTGGTAGCGGTGGT
TTTTTTGTTTGCAAGCAGCAGATTACGCGCAGAAAAAAAGGATCTCAAGAAGATCCTTTGATCTTTTCTA
CGGGGTCTGACGCTCAGTGGAACGAAAACTCACGTTAAGGGATTTTGGTCATGAGATTATCAAAAAGGAT
CTTCACCTAGATCCTTTTAAATTAAAAATGAAGTTTTAAATCAATCTAAAGTATATATGAGTAAACTTGG
TCTGACAGTTACCAATGCTTAATCAGTGAGGCACCTATCTCAGCGATCTGTCTATTTCGTTCATCCATAG
TTGCCTGACTCCCCGTCGTGTAGATAACTACGATACGGGAGGGCTTACCATCTGGCCCCAGTGCTGCAAT
GATACCGCGAGACCCACGCTCACCGGCTCCAGATTTATCAGCAATAAACCAGCCAGCCGGAAGGGCCGAG
CGCAGAAGTGGTCCTGCAACTTTATCCGCCTCCATCCAGTCTATTAATTGTTGCCGGGAAGCTAGAGTAA
GTAGTTCGCCAGTTAATAGTTTGCGCAACGTTGTTGCCATTGCTACAGGCATCGTGGTGTCACGCTCGTC
GTTTGGTATGGCTTCATTCAGCTCCGGTTCCCAACGATCAAGGCGAGTTACATGATCCCCCATGTTGTGC
AAAAAAGCGGTTAGCTCCTTCGGTCCTCCGATCGTTGTCAGAAGTAAGTTGGCCGCAGTGTTATCACTCA
TGGTTATGGCAGCACTGCATAATTCTCTTACTGTCATGCCATCCGTAAGATGCTTTTCTGTGACTGGTGA
GTACTCAACCAAGTCATTCTGAGAATAGTGTATGCGGCGACCGAGTTGCTCTTGCCCGGCGTCAATACGG
GATAATACCGCGCCACATAGCAGAACTTTAAAAGTGCTCATCATTGGAAAACGTTCTTCGGGGCGAAAAC
TCTCAAGGATCTTACCGCTGTTGAGATCCAGTTCGATGTAACCCACTCGTGCACCCAACTGATCTTCAGC
ATCTTTTACTTTCACCAGCGTTTCTGGGTGAGCAAAAACAGGAAGGCAAAATGCCGCAAAAAAGGGAATA
AGGGCGACACGGAAATGTTGAATACTCATACTCTTCCTTTTTCAATATTATTGAAGCATTTATCAGGGTT
ATTGTCTCATGAGCGGATACATATTTGAATGTATTTAGAAAAATAAACAAATAGGGGTTCCGCGCACATT
TCCCCGAAAAGTGCCACCTGACGTC
