>Addgene plasmid #45810 | a1Ic-HE3-pcDNA3 | addgene partial sequence | sequence record 66981 | CMV-F 5'-CGCAAATGGGCGGTAGGCGTG-3'
ACTAGAGAACCCACTGCTTACTGGCTTATCGAAATTAATACGACTCACTATAGGGAGACCCAAGCTATCG
ATTGTTCTTTTTGCAGAAGCTCAGAATAAAACGCTCAACTTTGGCAAGCTTGGTACCGAGCTCGGATCCA
CTAGTAACGGCCGCCAGTGTGCTGGAATTCGGCTTGCTCAGTGTGGACATGGCTGAGAGCGCCTCCCCGC
CCTCCTCATCTGCAGCAGCCCCAGCCGCTGAGCCAGGAGTCACCACGGAGCAGCCCGGACCCCGGAGCCC
CCCATCTTCCCCGCCAGGCCTGGAGGAGCCTCTGGATGGAGCTGATCCTCATGTCCCACACCCAGACCTG
GCGCCTATTGCCTTCTTCTGCCTGCGACAGACCACCAGCCCCCGGAACTGGTGCATCAAGATGGTGTGCA
ACCCGTGGTTTGAATGTGTCAGCATGCTGGTGATCCTGCTGAACTGCGTGACACTTGGCATGTACCAGCC
GTGCGACGACATGGACTGCCTGTCCGACCGCTGCAAGATCCTGCAGGTCTTTGATGACTTCATCTTTATC
TTCTTTGCCATGGAGATGGTGCTCAAGATGGTGGCCCTGGGGATTTTTGGCAAGAAGTGCTACCTCGGGG
ACACATGGAACCGCCTGGATTTCTTCATCGTCATGGCAGGGATGGTCGAGTACTCCCTGGACCTTCAGAA
CATCAACCTGTCAGCCATCCGCACCGTGCGCGTCCTGAGGCCCCTCAAAGCCATCAACCGCGTGCCCAGT
ATGCGGATCCTGGTGAACCTGCTCCTGGACACACTGCCCATGCTGGGGAATGTCCTGCTGCTCTG
